Addgene plasmid #55312: mTagBFP2-MAPTau-N-10
Purpose: Localization: Microtubules, Excitation: 399, Emission: 456
Depositing lab: Michael Davidson. Depositing organization: Florida State University, Tallahassee. Publication: An enhanced monomeric blue fluorescent protein with the high chemical stability of the chromophore. Subach OM, Cranfill PJ, Davidson MW, Verkhusha VV. PLoS One. 2011;6(12):e28674. Epub 2011 Dec 8. 10.1371/journal.pone.0028674 PubMed 22174863.
Backbone
  Vector backbone: mTagBFP2-N1
  Backbone size w/o insert (bp): 4750
  Vector type: Mammalian Expression
  Selectable markers: Neomycin (select with G418)
Growth in bacteria
  Bacterial resistance: Kanamycin, 50 μg/mL
  Growth temperature: 37°C
  Growth strain: DH5alpha
  Copy number: High Copy
Gene/Insert
  Gene/Insert name: MAPTau (alt name: NM_016841)
  Species: H. sapiens (human)
  Entrez Gene: MAPT (a.k.a. DDPAC, FTD1, FTDP-17, MAPTL, MSTD, MTBT1, MTBT2, PPND, PPP1R103, TAU, Tau-PHF6, tau-40)
  Promoter: CMV
  Tag / fusion protein: mTagBFP2 (C terminal on backbone)
  Cloning method: Unknown
  Sequencing primers: 5′ CMV-F; 3′ SV40pA-R
Terms and licenses: Academic/Nonprofit Terms; Industry Terms
Depositor comments: . Excitation = 399; Emission = 456
How to cite: mTagBFP2-MAPTau-N-10 was a gift from Michael Davidson (Addgene plasmid # 55312 ; http://n2t.net/addgene:55312 ; RRID:Addgene_55312)
