[The description below was written by a language model from this plasmid's Addgene catalogue record.]
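Description:
mTagBFP2-MAPTau-N-10 is a mammalian expression plasmid built on the mTagBFP2-N1 backbone (about 4.75 kb without the insert), an N1-style fusion vector in which a gene of interest is placed upstream of the fluorescent protein coding sequence. It is maintained in E. coli as a high-copy plasmid under kanamycin selection. It also carries a neomycin resistance marker, so transfected mammalian cells can be selected with G418 to obtain stable lines. No feature table accompanies the record, so details such as the replication origin and the exact polyadenylation signal are not explicitly listed, although the SV40 polyA reverse sequencing primer indicates an SV40 polyadenylation region downstream of the fusion.

The payload is human MAPT, the microtubule-associated protein tau, corresponding to the transcript given as the alternative insert name. It is expressed from the CMV promoter, a strong constitutive promoter in most mammalian cell types. mTagBFP2 is fused to the C terminus of tau, consistent with the "N" designation of the vector. The "10" in the name probably denotes the length of the linker between the two proteins, but the record does not confirm this. mTagBFP2 is an enhanced monomeric blue fluorescent protein with improved chromophore chemical stability, and its excitation and emission maxima are recorded as 399 nm and 456 nm.

Because tau binds along microtubules, the fusion serves as a blue localization marker for the microtubule cytoskeleton in cells. Its blue emission makes it suitable for multicolour fluorescence microscopy alongside green, yellow or red reporters. The cloning method is recorded as unknown.
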