>Addgene plasmid #55312 | mTagBFP2-MAPTau-N-10 | depositor partial sequence | sequence record 85717 | insert sequence
CCGCTAGCGCTACCGGACTCAGATCTCGAGGCCACCATGGCTGAGCCCCGCCAGGAGTTCGAAGTGATGG
AAGATCACGCTGGGACGTACGGGTTGGGGGACAGGAAAGATCAGGGGGGCTACACCATGCACCAAGACCA
AGAGGGTGACACGGACGCTGGCCTGAAAGCTGAAGAAGCAGGCATTGGAGACACCCCCAGCCTGGAAGAC
GAAGCTGCTGGTCACGTGACCCAAGCTCGCATGGTCAGTAAAAGCAAAGACGGGACTGGAAGCGATGACA
AAAAAGCCAAGGGGGCTGATGGTAAAACGAAGATCGCCACACCGCGGGGAGCAGCCCCTCCAGGCCAGAA
GGGCCAGGCCAACGCCACCAGGATTCCAGCAAAAACCCCGCCCGCTCCAAAGACACCACCCAGCTCTGGT
GAACCTCCAAAATCAGGGGATCGCAGCGGCTACAGCAGCCCCGGCTCCCCAGGCACTCCCGGCAGCCGCT
CCCGCACCCCGTCCCTTCCAACCCCACCCACCCGGGAGCCCAAGAAGGTGGCAGTGGTCCGTACTCCACC
CAAGTCGCCGTCTTCCGCCAAGAGCCGCCTGCAGACAGCCCCCGTGCCCATGCCAGACCTGAAGAATGTC
AAGTCCAAGATCGGCTCCACTGAGAACCTGAAGCACCAGCCGGGAGGCGGGAAGGTGCAAATAGTCTACA
AACCAGTTGACCTGAGCAAGGTGACCTCCAAGTGTGGCTCATTAGGCAACATCCATCATAAACCAGGAGG
TGGCCAGGTGGAAGTAAAATCTGAGAAGCTTGACTTCAAGGACAGAGTCCAGTCGAAGATTGGGTCCCTG
GACAATATCACCCACGTCCCTGGCGGAGGAAATAAAAAGATTGAAACCCACAAGCTGACCTTCCGCGAGA
ACGCCAAAGCCAAGACAGACCACGGGGCGGAGATCGTGTACAAGTCGCCAGTGGTGTCTGGGGACACGTC
TCCACGGCATCTCAGCAATGTCTCCTCCACCGGCAGCATCGACATGGTAGACTCGCCCCAGCTCGCCACG
CTAGCTGACGAGGTGTCTGCCTCCCTGGCCAAGCAGGGTTTGAGCTCCGGAGGGGATCCACCGGTCGCCA
CCATGGTGTCTAAGGGCGAAGAGCTGATTAAGGAGAACATGCACATGAAGCTGTACATGGAGGGCACCGT
GGACAACCATCACTTCAAGTGCACATCCGAGGGCGAAGGCAAGCCCTACGAGGGCACCCAGACCATGAGA
ATCAAGGTGGTCGAGGGCGGCCCTCTCCCCTTCGCCTTCGACATCCTGGCTACTAGCTTCCTCTACGGCA
GCAAGACCTTCATCAACCACACCCAGGGCATCCCCGACTTCTTCAAGCAGTCCTTCCCTGAGGGCTTCAC
ATGGGAGAGAGTCACCACATACGAAGACGGGGGCGTGCTGACCGCTACCCAGGACACCAGCCTCCAGGAC
GGCTGCCTCATCTACAACGTCAAGATCAGAGGGGTGAACTTCACATCCAACGGCCCTGTGATGCAGAAGA
AAACACTCGGCTGGGAGGCCTTCACCGAGACGCTGTACCCCGCTGACGGCGGCCTGGAAGGCAGAAACGA
CATGGCCCTGAAGCTCGTGGGCGGGAGCCATCTGATCGCAAACGCCAAGACCACATATAGATCCAAGAAA
CCCGCTAAGAACCTCAAGATGCCTGGCGTCTACTATGTGGACTACAGACTGGAAAGAATCAAGGAGGCCA
ACAACGAGACCTACGTCGAGCAGCACGAGGTGGCAGTGGCCAGATACTGCGACCTCCCTAGCAAACTGGG
GCACAAGCTTAATTAAGCGGCCGCGACTCTAGATCATAATCAGCCATACCACATTT
