>Addgene plasmid #55312 | mTagBFP2-MAPTau-N-10 | addgene partial sequence | sequence record 108894 | mTagBFP-R 5'-gtgccctccatgtacagctt-3'
TCTTCGCCCTTAGACACCATGGTGGCGACCGGTGGATCCCCTCCGGAGCTCAAACCCTGCTTGGCCAGGG
AGGCAGACACCTCGTCAGCTAGCGTGGCGAGCTGGGGCGAGTCTACCATGTCGATGCTGCCGGTGGAGGA
GACATTGCTGAGATGCCGTGGAGACGTGTCCCCAGACACCACTGGCGACTTGTACACGATCTCCGCCCCG
TGGTCTGTCTTGGCTTTGGCGTTCTCGCGGAAGGTCAGCTTGTGGGTTTCAATCTTTTTATTTCCTCCGC
CAGGGACGTGGGTGATATTGTCCAGGGACCCAATCTTCGACTGGACTCTGTCCTTGAAGTCAAGCTTCTC
AGATTTTACTTCCACCTGGCCACCTCCTGGTTTATGATGGATGTTGCCTAATGAGCCACACTTGGAGGTC
ACCTTGCTCAGGTCAACTGGTTTGTAGACTATTTGCACCTTCCCGCCTCCCGGCTGGTGCTTCAGGTTCT
CAGTGGAGCCGATCTTGGACTTGACATTCTTCAGGTCTGGCATGGGCACGGGGGCTGTCTGCAGGCGGCT
CTTGGCGGAAGACGGCGACTTGGGTGGAGTACGGACCACTGCCACCTTCTTGGGCTCCCGGGTGGGTGGG
GTTGGAAGGGACGGGGTGCGGGAGCGGCTGCCGGGAGTGCCTGGGGAGCCGGGGCTGCTGTAGCCGCTGC
GATCCCCTGATTTTGGAGGTTCACCAGAGCTGGGTGGTGTCTTTGGAGCGGGCGGGGTTTTTGCTGGAAT
CCTGGTGGCGTTGGCCTGGC
